>Addgene plasmid #32727 | -962 human cyclin D1 promoter pGL3Basic | addgene full sequence | sequence record 232068 | Addgene NGS Result
CTCTTCCTTTTTCAATATTATTGAAGCATTTATCAGGGTTATTGTCTCATGAGCGGATACATATTTGAAT
GTATTTAGAAAAATAAACAAATAGGGGTTCCGCGCACATTTCCCCGAAAAGTGCCACCTG
[124 nt withheld, positions 131-254]
C
[91 nt withheld, positions 256-346]
A
[49 nt withheld, positions 348-396]
CCTTTGACGTTGGAGTCCACGTTCTTT
[37 nt withheld, positions 424-460]
ACCCTATCTCGGTCTATTCTTTTGATTTATAAGGGATTTTGCCGATTTCGGCCTATTGGTTAAAAAATGA
GCTGATTTAACAAAAATTTAACGCGAATTTTAACAAAATATTAACGCTTACAATTTGCCATTCGCCATTC
AGGCTGCGCAACTGTTGGGAAGGGCGATCGGTGCGGGCCTCTTCGCTATTACGCCAGCCCAAGCTACCAT
GATAAGTAAGTAATATTAAGGTACGGGAGGTACTTGGAGCGGCCGCAATAAAATATCTTTATTTTCATTA
CATCTGTGTGTTGGTTTTTTGTGTGAATCGATAGTACTAACATACGCTCTCCATCAAAACAAAACGAAAC
AAAACAAACTAGCAAAATAGGCTGTCCCCAGTGCAAGTGCAGGTGCCAGAACATTTCTCTATCGATAGGT
ACCGAGCTCTTACGCGTGCTAGCCCGGGCTCGAGATCCCCGGGTACTAAAAAAAATGAGTCAGAATGGAG
ATCACTGTTTCTCAGCTTTCCATTCAGAGGTGTGTTTCTCCCGGTTAAATTGCCGGCACGGGAAGGGAGG
GGGTGCAGTTGGGGACCCCCGCAAGGACCGACTGGTCAAGGTAGGAAGGCAGCCCGAAGAGTCTCCAGGC
TAGAAGGACAAGATGAAGGAAATGCTGGCCACCATCTTGGGCTGCTGCTGGAATTTTCGGGCATTTATTT
TATTTTATTTTTTGAGCGAGCGCATGCTAAGCTGAAATCCCTTTAACTTTTAGGGTTACCCCCTTGGGCA
TTTGCAACGACGCCCCTGTGCGCCGGAATGAAACTTGCACAGGGGTTGTGTGCCCGGTCCTCCCCGTCCT
TGCATGCTAAATTAGTTCTTGCAATTTACACGTGTTAATGAAAATGAAAGAAGATGCAGTCGCTGAGATT
CTTTGGCCGTCTGTCCGCCCGTGGGTGCCCTCGTGGCGTTCTTGGAAATGCGCCCATTCTGCCGGCTTGG
ATATGGGGTGTCGCCGCGCCCCAGTCACCCCTTCTCGTGGTCTCCCCAGGCTGCGTGTGGCCTGCCGGCC
TTCCTAGTTGTCCCCTACTGCAGAGCCACCTCCACCTCACCCCCTAAATCCCGGGGGACCCACTCGAGGC
GGACGGGGCCCCCTGCACCCCTCTTCCCTGGCGGGGAGAAAGGCTGCAGCGGGGCGATTTGCATTTCTAT
GAAAACCGGACTACAGGGGCAACTCCGCCGCAGGGCAGGCGCGGCGCCTCAGGGATGGCTTTTGGGCTCT
GCCCCTCGCTGCTCCCGGCGTTTGGCGCCCGCGCCCCCTCCCCCTGCGCCCGCCCCCGCCCCCCTCCCGC
TCCCATTCTCTGCCGGGCTTTGATCTTTGCTTAACAACAGTAACGTCACACGGACTACAGGGGAGTTTTG
TTGAAGTTGCAAAGTCCTGGAGCCTCCAGAGGGCTGTCGGCGCAGTAGCAGCGAGCAGCAGAGTCCGCAC
GCTCCGGCGAGGGGCAGAAGAGCGCGAGGGAGCGCGGGGCAGCAGAAGCGAGAGCCGAGCGCGGACCCAG
CCAGGACCCACAGCCCTCCCCAGGGGTTCGAAATCGATAAGCTTGGCATTCCGGTACTGTTGGTAAAGCC
ACCATGGAAGACGCCAAAAACATAAAGAAAGGCCCGGCGCCATTCTATCCGCTGGAAGATGGAACCGCTG
GAGAGCAACTGCATAAGGCTATGAAGAGATACGCCCTGGTTCCTGGAACAATTGCTTTTACAGATGCACA
TATCGAGGTGGACATCACTTACGCTGAGTACTTCGAAATGTCCGTTCGGTTGGCAGAAGCTATGAAACGA
TATGGGCTGAATACAAATCACAGAATCGTCGTATGCAGTGAAAACTCTCTTCAATTCTTTATGCCGGTGT
TGGGCGCGTTATTTATCGGAGTTGCAGTTGCGCCCGCGAACGACATTTATAATGAACGTGAATTGCTCAA
CAGTATGGGCATTTCGCAGCCTACCGTGGTGTTCGTTTCCAAAAAGGGGTTGCAAAAAATTTTGAACGTG
CAAAAAAAGCTCCCAATCATCCAAAAAATTATTATCATGGATTCTAAAACGGATTACCAGGGATTTCAGT
CGATGTACACGTTCGTCACATCTCATCTACCTCCCGGTTTTAATGAATACGATTTTGTGCCAGAGTCCTT
CGATAGGGACAAGACAATTGCACTGATCATGAACTCCTCTGGATCTACTGGTCTGCCTAAAGGTGTCGCT
CTGCCTCATAGAACTGCCTGCGTGAGATTCTCGCATGCCAGAGATCCTATTTTTGGCAATCAAATCATTC
CGGATACTGCGATTTTAAGTGTTGTTCCATTCCATCACGGTTTTGGAATGTTTACTACACTCGGATATTT
GATATGTGGATTTCGAGTCGTCTTAATGTATAGATTTGAAGAAGAGCTGTTTCTGAGGAGCCTTCAGGAT
TACAAGATTCAAAGTGCGCTGCTGGTGCCAACCCTATTCTCCTTCTTCGCCAAAAGCACTCTGATTGACA
AATACGATTTATCTAATTTACACGAAATTGCTTCTGGTGGCGCTCCCCTCTCTAAGGAAGTCGGGGAAGC
GGTTGCCAAGAGGTTCCATCTGCCAGGTATCAGGCAAGGATATGGGCTCACTGAGACTACATCAGCTATT
CTGATTACACCCGAGGGGGATGATAAACCGGGCGCGGTCGGTAAAGTTGTTCCATTTTTTGAAGCGAAGG
TTGTGGATCTGGATACCGGGAAAACGCTGGGCGTTAATCAAAGAGGCGAACTGTGTGTGAGAGGTCCTAT
GATTATGTCCGGTTATGTAAACAATCCGGAAGCGACCAACGCCTTGATTGACAAGGATGGATGGCTACAT
TCTGGAGACATAGCTTACTGGGACGAAGACGAACACTTCTTCATCGTTGACCGCCTGAAGTCTCTGATTA
AGTACAAAGGCTATCAGGTGGCTCCCGCTGAATTGGAATCCATCTTGCTCCAACACCCCAACATCTTCGA
CGCAGGTGTCGCAGGTCTTCCCGACGATGACGCCGGTGAACTTCCCGCCGCCGTTGTTGTTTTGGAGCAC
GGAAAGACGATGACGGAAAAAGAGATCGTGGATTACGTCGCCAGTCAAGTAACAACCGCGAAAAAGTTGC
GCGGAGGAGTTGTGTTTGTGGACGAAGTACCGAAAGGTCTTACCGGAAAACTCGACGCAAGAAAAATCAG
AGAGATCCTCATAAAGGCCAAGAAGGGCGGAAAGATCGCCGTGTAATTCTAGAGTCGGGGCGGCCGGCCG
CTTCGAGCAGACATGATAAGATACATTGATGAGTTTGGACAAACCACAACTAGAATGCAGTGAAAAAAAT
GCTTTATTTGTGAAATTTGTGATGCTATTGCTTTATTTGTAACCATTATAAGCTGCAATAAACAAGTTAA
CAACAACAATTGCATTCATTTTATGTTTCAGGTTCAGGGGGAGGTGTGGGAGGTTTTTTAAAGCAAGTAA
AACCTCTACAAATGTGGTAAAATCGATAAGGATCCGTCGACCGATGCCCTTGAGAGCCTTCAACCCAGTC
AGCTCCTTCCGGTGGGCGCGGGGCATGACTATCGTCGCCGCACTTATGACTGTCTTCTTTATCATGCAAC
TCGTAGGACAGGTGCCGGCAGCGCTCTTCCGCTTCCTCGCTCACTGACTCGCTGCGCTCGGTCGTTCGGC
TGCGGCGAGCGGTATCAGCTCACTCAAAGGCGGTAATACGGTTATCCACAGAATCAGGGGATAACGCAGG
AAAGAACATGTGAGCAAAAGGCCAGCAAAAGGCCAGGAACCGTAAAAAGGCCGCGTTGCTGGCGTTTTTC
CATAGGCTCCGCCCCCCTGACGAGCATCACAAAAATCGACGCTCAAGTCAGAGGTGGCGAAACCCGACAG
GACTATAAAGATACCAGGCGTTTCCCCCTGGAAGCTCCCTCGTGCGCTCTCCTGTTCCGACCCTGCCGCT
TACCGGATACCTGTCCGCCTTTCTCCCTTCGGGAAGCGTGGCGCTTTCTCATAGCTCACGCTGTAGGTAT
CTCAGTTCGGTGTAGGTCGTTCGCTCCAAGCTGGGCTGTGTGCACGAACCCCCCGTTCAGCCCGACCGCT
GCGCCTTATCCGGTAACTATCGTCTTGAGTCCAACCCGGTAAGACACGACTTATCGCCACTGGCAGCAGC
CACTGGTAACAGGATTAGCAGAGCGAGGTATGTAGGCGGTGCTACAGAGTTCTTGAAGTGGTGGCCTAAC
TACGGCTACACTAGAAGAACAGTATTTGGTATCTGCGCTCTGCTGAAGCCAGTTACCTTCGGAAAAAGAG
TTGGTAGCTCTTGATCCGGCAAACAAACCACCGCTGGTAGCGGTGGTTTTTTTGTTTGCAAGCAGCAGAT
TACGCGCAGAAAAAAAGGATCTCAAGAAGATCCTTTGATCTTTTCTACGGGGTCTGACGCTCAGTGGAAC
GAAAACTCACGTTAAGGGATTTTGGTCATGAGATTATCAAAAAGGATCTTCACCTAGATCCTTTTAAATT
AAAAATGAAGTTTTAAATCAATCTAAAGTATATATGAGTAAACTTGGTCTGACAGTTACCAATGCTTAAT
CAGTGAGGCACCTATCTCAGCGATCTGTCTATTTCGTTCATCCATAGTTGCCTGACTCCCCGTCGTGTAG
ATAACTACGATACGGGAGGGCTTACCATCTGGCCCCAGTGCTGCAATGATACCGCGAGACCCACGCTCAC
CGGCTCCAGATTTATCAGCAATAAACCAGCCAGCCGGAAGGGCCGAGCGCAGAAGTGGTCCTGCAACTTT
ATCCGCCTCCATCCAGTCTATTAATTGTTGCCGGGAAGCTAGAGTAAGTAGTTCGCCAGTTAATAGTTTG
CGCAACGTTGTTGCCATTGCTACAGGCATCGTGGTGTCACGCTCGTCGTTTGGTATGGCTTCATTCAGCT
CCGGTTCCCAACGATCAAGGCGAGTTACATGATCCCCCATGTTGTGCAAAAAAGCGGTTAGCTCCTTCGG
TCCTCCGATCGTTGTCAGAAGTAAGTTGGCCGCAGTGTTATCACTCATGGTTATGGCAGCACTGCATAAT
TCTCTTACTGTCATGCCATCCGTAAGATGCTTTTCTGTGACTGGTGAGTACTCAACCAAGTCATTCTGAG
AATAGTGTATGCGGCGACCGAGTTGCTCTTGCCCGGCGTCAATACGGGATAATACCGCGCCACATAGCAG
AACTTTAAAAGTGCTCATCATTGGAAAACGTTCTTCGGGGCGAAAACTCTCAAGGATCTTACCGCTGTTG
AGATCCAGTTCGATGTAACCCACTCGTGCACCCAACTGATCTTCAGCATCTTTTACTTTCACCAGCGTTT
CTGGGTGAGCAAAAACAGGAAGGCAAAATGCCGCAAAAAAGGGAATAAGGGCGACACGGAAATGTTGAAT
ACTCATA
Features (pLannotate 1.2.2; 12 found; start..end, strand, type, name):
    131..559     +  rep_origin     f1 ori (sequence partly withheld): f1 bacteriophage origin of replication; arrow indicates direction of (+) strand synthesis
    591..658     -  CDS            lacZα (fragment): LacZα fragment of β-galactosidase; lacZ fragment
    717..765     +  polyA_signal   poly(A) signal: synthetic polyadenylation signal
    779..870     +  misc_feature   pause site: RNA polymerase II transcriptional pause signal from the human α2 globin gene
   1159..1175    +  terminator     PGK1 terminator (fragment): S. cerevisae PGK1; transcription terminator for 3-phosphoglycerate kinase gene
   2074..3726    +  CDS            luciferase: firefly luciferase; luc+; enhanced luc+ version of the luciferase gene
   3767..3888    -  polyA_signal   SV40 poly(A) signal: SV40 polyadenylation signal
   3911..3979    -  CDS            large T antigen (fragment): large T antigen from SV40 (simian virus 40)
   3995..4127    +  CDS            TcR (fragment): tetracycline efflux protein; tet; confers resistance to tetracycline
   4307..4895    -  rep_origin     ori: high-copy-number ColE1/pMB1/pBR322/pUC origin of replication
   5066..5926    -  CDS            AmpR: β-lactamase; bla; confers resistance to ampicillin, carbenicillin, and related antibiotics
   5927..104     -  promoter       AmpR promoter (across the origin): bla
