[The description below was written by a language model from this plasmid's Addgene catalogue record and pLannotate feature annotations shown in this document.]
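Description:
-962 human cyclin D1 promoter pGL3Basic is a firefly luciferase reporter plasmid built on Promega's promoterless pGL3-Basic backbone. It is used to measure transcriptional activity of the human CCND1 (cyclin D1) promoter in transfected mammalian cells. It is propagated in E. coli as a high-copy plasmid through a ColE1/pUC-type origin and selected with ampicillin via the bla (AmpR) gene and its promoter. An f1 phage origin is also present, which allows single-stranded DNA production.

The insert is a human CCND1 promoter fragment of about 1.1 kb, named for a 5′ boundary at -962. It was cloned between the KpnI and HindIII sites, both retained, immediately upstream of the luc+ coding sequence. The feature table does not annotate the promoter itself, but the unannotated interval between the upstream elements and the luciferase gene corresponds to the expected position of the insert. Because pGL3-Basic has no eukaryotic promoter or enhancer of its own, luciferase output depends on the cloned CCND1 sequence. A synthetic poly(A) signal and a transcriptional pause site lie upstream of the cloning region and limit read-through transcription from the backbone, while an SV40 late poly(A) signal terminates the luciferase transcript. The short hits annotated as lacZα, PGK1 terminator, SV40 large T antigen and TcR fragments are probably backbone remnants or chance matches rather than functional parts.

The associated publication concerns β-catenin regulation of cyclin D1 expression in colon carcinoma cells. This fits use of the construct in transient reporter assays testing how that pathway or other signalling inputs affect CCND1 promoter activity, and the -962 designation suggests it may belong to a promoter deletion series, though the record does not say so.
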