Addgene plasmid #32727: -962 human cyclin D1 promoter pGL3Basic
Depositing lab: Frank McCormick. Depositing organization: University of California, San Francisco (UCSF). Publication: Beta-catenin regulates expression of cyclin D1 in colon carcinoma cells. Tetsu O, McCormick F. Nature. 1999 Apr 1;398(6726):422-6. 10.1038/18884 PubMed 10201372.
Backbone
  Vector backbone: pGL3Basic
  Backbone manufacturer: Promega
  Backbone size w/o insert (bp): 4818
  Vector type: Luciferase ; luciferase reporter gene
Growth in bacteria
  Bacterial resistance: Ampicillin, 100 μg/mL
  Growth temperature: 37°C
  Growth strain: DH5alpha
  Copy number: High Copy
Gene/Insert
  Gene/Insert name: CCND1 promoter
  Species: H. sapiens (human)
  Insert size (bp): 1096
  Entrez Gene: CCND1 (a.k.a. BCL1, D11S287E, PRAD1, U21B31)
  Promoter: -962 CCND1
  Cloning method: Restriction Enzyme; 5′ cloning site KpnI (not destroyed); 3′ cloning site Hind3 (not destroyed)
  Sequencing primers: 5′ RVprimer3; 3′ GLprimer2
Terms and licenses: Academic/Nonprofit Terms; Industry Terms: Not Available to Industry
How to cite: -962 human cyclin D1 promoter pGL3Basic was a gift from Frank McCormick (Addgene plasmid # 32727 ; http://n2t.net/addgene:32727 ; RRID:Addgene_32727)
