>Addgene plasmid #32727 | -962 human cyclin D1 promoter pGL3Basic | addgene partial sequence | sequence record 39080 | LucNrev 5'-CCTTATGCAGTTGCTCTCC-3'
TGGCGCCGGGCCTTTCTTTATGTTTTTGGCGTCTTCCATGGTGGCTTTACCAACAGTACCGGAATGCCAA
GCTTATCGATTTCGAACCCCTGGGGAGGGCTGTGGGTCCTGGCTGGGTCCGCGCTCGGCTCTCGCTTCTG
CTGCCCCGCGCTCCCTCGCGCTCTTCTGCCCCTCGCCGGAGCGTGCGGACTCTGCTGCTCGCTGCTACTG
CGCCGACAGCCCTCTGGAGGCTCCAGGACTTTGCAACTTCAACAAAACTCCCCTGTAGTCCGTGTGACGT
TACTGTTGTTAAGCAAAGATCAAAGCCCGGCAGAGAATGGGAGCGGGAGGGGGGCGGGGGCGGGCGCAGG
GGGAGGGGGCGCGGGCGCCAAACGCCGGGAGCAGCGAGGGGCAGAGCCCAAAAGCCATCCCTGAGGCGCC
GCGCCTGCCCTGCGGCGGAGTTGCCCCTGTAGTCCGGTTTTCATAGAAATGCAAATCGCCCCGCTGCAGC
CTTTCTCCCCGCCAGGGAAGAGGGGTGCAGGGGGCCCCGTCCGCCTCGAGTGGGTCCCCCGGGATTTAGG
GGGTGAGGTGGAGGTGGCTCTGCAGTAGGGGACAACTAGGAAGGCCGGCAGGCCACACGCAGCCTGGGGA
GACCACGAGAAGGGGTGACTGGGGCGCGGCGACACCCCATATCCAAGCCGGCAGAATGGGCGCATTTCCA
AGAACGCCAC
