>Addgene plasmid #32727 | -962 human cyclin D1 promoter pGL3Basic | addgene partial sequence | sequence record 39801 | RVprimer3 5'-CTAGCAAAATAGGCTGTCCC-3'
TTTCTCTATCGATAGGTACCGAGCTCTTACGCGTGCTAGCCCGGGCTCGAGATCCCCGGGTACTAAAAAA
AATGAGTCAGAATGGAGATCACTGTTTCTCAGCTTTCCATTCAGAGGTGTGTTTCTCCCGGTTAAATTGC
CGGCACGGGAAGGGAGGGGGTGCAGTTGGGGACCCCCGCAAGGACCGACTGGTCAAGGTAGGAAGGCAGC
CCGAAGAGTCTCCAGGCTAGAAGGACAAGATGAAGGAAATGCTGGCCACCATCTTGGGCTGCTGCTGGAA
TTTTCGGGCATTTATTTTATTTTATTTTTTGAGCGAGCGCATGCTAAGCTGAAATCCCTTTAACTTTTAG
GGTTACCCCCTTGGGCATTTGCAACGACGCCCCTGTGCGCCGGAATGAAACTTGCACAGGGGTTGTGTGC
CCGGTCCTCCCCGTCCTTGCATGCTAAATTAGTTCTTGCAATTTACACGTGTTAATGAAAATGAAAGAAG
ATGCAGTCGCTGAGATTCTTTGGCCGTCTGTCCGCCCGTGGGTGCCCTCGTGGCGTTCTTGGAAATGCGC
CCATTCTGCCGGCTTGGATATGGGGTGTCGCCGCGCCCCAGTCACCCCTTCTCGTGGTCTCCCCAGGCTG
CGTGTGGCCTGCCGGCCTTCCTAGTTGTCCCCTACTGCAGAGCCACCTCCACCTCA
